Addgene plasmid #49968: JA1290
Purpose: Expresses a TALE-TET1CD (catalytic domain of TET1) fusion protein engineered to bind a site in the human beta-globin (HBB) gene and demethylate CpGs adjacent to the binding site
Depositing lab: Keith Joung. Depositing organization: Massachusetts General Hospital. Publication: Targeted DNA demethylation and activation of endogenous genes using programmable TALE-TET1 fusion proteins. Maeder ML, Angstman JF, Richardson ME, Linder SJ, Cascio VM, Tsai SQ, Ho QH, Sander JD, Reyon D, Bernstein BE, Costello JF, Wilkinson MF, Joung JK. Nat Biotechnol. 2013 Oct 9. doi: 10.1038/nbt.2726. PubMed 24108092.
Backbone
  Vector backbone: pJFA274
  Backbone manufacturer: Joung lab (Addgene plasmid #49239)
  Vector type: TALEN
Growth in bacteria
  Bacterial resistance: Ampicillin, 100 μg/mL
  Growth temperature: 37°C
  Growth strain: XL1 Blue
  Copy number: Unknown
Gene/Insert
  Gene/Insert name: Tet1CD HB-9 (alt names: HB-9; human beta-globin (HBB) site #9)
  Species: H. sapiens (human)
  Entrez Gene: HBB (a.k.a. CD113t-C, ECYT6, beta-globin)
  Promoter: EF1a
  Cloning method: Restriction Enzyme; 5′ cloning site BsmBI (unknown if destroyed); 3′ cloning site BsmBI (unknown if destroyed)
  Sequencing primers: 5′ EF1a-F 5'-TCAAGCCTCAGACAGTGGTTC-3'; 3′ OJA199 5'-CACCATCACAGCAGTTGG-3'
Terms and licenses: Academic/Nonprofit Terms; Industry Terms: Not Available to Industry
Depositor comments: TALE target site is: TACCAACCTGCCCAGGGCCT. See Supplementary Figure 13 of associated publication for amino acid sequences of backbone and TALE repeat array.
How to cite: JA1290 was a gift from Keith Joung (Addgene plasmid # 49968 ; http://n2t.net/addgene:49968 ; RRID:Addgene_49968)
