[The description below was written by a language model from this plasmid's Addgene catalogue record.]
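Description:
JA1290 is a mammalian expression plasmid encoding a programmable epigenome-editing protein: a TALE DNA-binding array fused to the catalytic domain of human TET1 (TET1CD). It is built on the pJFA274 backbone, a TALE-TET1CD destination vector, and is catalogued under the TALEN vector type, although the effector here is a demethylation enzyme rather than a nuclease. The plasmid is propagated in E. coli under ampicillin selection. The record does not state the origin of replication or copy number, and it lists no mammalian selection marker.

The insert, designated Tet1CD HB-9, is a TALE repeat array engineered to recognise site number 9 in the human beta-globin (HBB) gene. It was introduced between BsmBI sites, a type IIS restriction strategy commonly used to drop assembled repeat arrays in frame into a vector that already carries the flanking TALE sequences and the effector domain. Expression of the complete fusion is driven by the EF1a promoter, a strong constitutive promoter active in a broad range of mammalian cell types. Once expressed, the TALE portion directs the protein to its HBB target sequence. The tethered TET1 catalytic domain oxidises 5-methylcytosine, which leads to loss of methylation at CpGs near the binding site.

The construct is intended for targeted demethylation of the endogenous HBB locus in human cells. This allows the effect of removing specific CpG methylation marks on gene expression to be tested, including activation of the endogenous gene. No feature table was supplied, so additional elements such as epitope tags, nuclear localisation signals or polyadenylation signals cannot be confirmed from the record.
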