>Addgene plasmid #49968 | JA1290 | depositor partial sequence | sequence record 74533 | TALE sequence
ATGGTGGACTTGAGGACACTCGGTTATTCGCAACAGCAACAGGAGAAAATCAAGCCTAAGGTCAGGAGCA
CCGTCGCGCAACACCACGAGGCGCTTGTGGGGCATGGCTTCACTCATGCGCATATTGTCGCGCTTTCACA
GCACCCTGCGGCGCTTGGGACGGTGGCTGTCAAATACCAAGATATGATTGCGGCCCTGCCCGAAGCCACG
CACGAGGCAATTGTAGGGGTCGGTAAACAGTGGTCGGGAGCGCGAGCACTTGAGGCGCTGCTGACTGTGG
CGGGTGAGCTTAGGGGGCCTCCGCTCCAGCTCGACACCGGGCAGCTGCTGAAGATCGCGAAGAGAGGGGG
AGTAACAGCGGTAGAGGCAGTGCACGCCTGGCGCAATGCGCTCACCGGGGCCCCCTTGAACCTGACCCCA
GACCAGGTAGTCGCAATCGCGTCGAACATTGGGGGAAAGCAAGCCCTGGAAACCGTGCAAAGGTTGTTGC
CGGTCCTTTGTCAAGACCACGGCCTTACACCGGAGCAAGTCGTGGCCATTGCATCCCACGACGGTGGCAA
ACAGGCTCTTGAGACGGTTCAGAGACTTCTCCCAGTTCTCTGTCAAGCCCACGGGCTGACTCCCGATCAA
GTTGTAGCGATTGCGTCGCATGACGGAGGGAAACAAGCATTGGAGACTGTCCAACGGCTCCTTCCCGTGT
TGTGTCAAGCCCACGGTTTGACGCCTGCACAAGTGGTCGCCATCGCCTCCAATATTGGCGGTAAGCAGGC
GCTGGAAACAGTACAGCGCCTGCTGCCTGTACTGTGCCAGGATCATGGACTGACCCCAGACCAGGTAGTC
GCAATCGCGTCGAACATTGGGGGAAAGCAAGCCCTGGAAACCGTGCAAAGGTTGTTGCCGGTCCTTTGTC
AAGACCACGGCCTTACACCGGAGCAAGTCGTGGCCATTGCATCCCACGACGGTGGCAAACAGGCTCTTGA
GACGGTTCAGAGACTTCTCCCAGTTCTCTGTCAAGCCCACGGGCTGACTCCCGATCAAGTTGTAGCGATT
GCGTCGCATGACGGAGGGAAACAAGCATTGGAGACTGTCCAACGGCTCCTTCCCGTGTTGTGTCAAGCCC
ACGGTTTGACGCCTGCACAAGTGGTCGCCATCGCCTCGAATGGCGGCGGTAAGCAGGCGCTGGAAACAGT
ACAGCGCCTGCTGCCTGTACTGTGCCAGGATCATGGACTGACCCCAGACCAGGTAGTCGCAATCGCGAAC
AATAATGGGGGAAAGCAAGCCCTGGAAACCGTGCAAAGGTTGTTGCCGGTCCTTTGTCAAGACCACGGCC
TTACACCGGAGCAAGTCGTGGCCATTGCATCCCACGACGGTGGCAAACAGGCTCTTGAGACGGTTCAGAG
ACTTCTCCCAGTTCTCTGTCAAGCCCACGGGCTGACTCCCGATCAAGTTGTAGCGATTGCGTCGCATGAC
GGAGGGAAACAAGCATTGGAGACTGTCCAACGGCTCCTTCCCGTGTTGTGTCAAGCCCACGGTTTGACGC
CTGCACAAGTGGTCGCCATCGCCAGCCATGATGGCGGTAAGCAGGCGCTGGAAACAGTACAGCGCCTGCT
GCCTGTACTGTGCCAGGATCATGGACTGACCCCAGACCAGGTAGTCGCAATCGCGTCGAACATTGGGGGA
AAGCAAGCCCTGGAAACCGTGCAAAGGTTGTTGCCGGTCCTTTGTCAAGACCACGGCCTTACACCGGAGC
AAGTCGTGGCCATTGCAAATAATAACGGTGGCAAACAGGCTCTTGAGACGGTTCAGAGACTTCTCCCAGT
TCTCTGTCAAGCCCACGGGCTGACTCCCGATCAAGTTGTAGCGATTGCGAATAACAATGGAGGGAAACAA
GCATTGGAGACTGTCCAACGGCTCCTTCCCGTGTTGTGTCAAGCCCACGGTTTGACGCCTGCACAAGTGG
TCGCCATCGCCAACAACAACGGCGGTAAGCAGGCGCTGGAAACAGTACAGCGCCTGCTGCCTGTACTGTG
CCAGGATCATGGACTGACCCCAGACCAGGTAGTCGCAATCGCGTCACATGACGGGGGAAAGCAAGCCCTG
GAAACCGTGCAAAGGTTGTTGCCGGTCCTTTGTCAAGACCACGGCCTTACACCGGAGCAAGTCGTGGCCA
TTGCATCCCACGACGGTGGCAAACAGGCTCTTGAGACGGTTCAGAGACTTCTCCCAGTTCTCTGTCAAGC
CCACGGGCTGACACCCGAACAGGTGGTCGCCATTGCTTCTAATGGGGGAGGACGGCCAGCCTTGGAG
