>Addgene plasmid #49968 | JA1290 | addgene partial sequence | sequence record 76756 | EF1a-F
AGCGGCCGCCACCATGGCCCCCAAGAAGAAGAGGAAGGTGGGCATTCACCGCGGGGTACCTATGGTGGAC
TTGAGGACACTCGGTTATTCGCAACAGCAACAGGAGAAAATCAAGCCTAAGGTCAGGAGCACCGTCGCGC
AACACCACGAGGCGCTTGTGGGGCATGGCTTCACTCATGCGCATATTGTCGCGCTTTCACAGCACCCTGC
GGCGCTTGGGACGGTGGCTGTCAAATACCAAGATATGATTGCGGCCCTGCCCGAAGCCACGCACGAGGCA
ATTGTAGGGGTCGGTAAACAGTGGTCGGGAGCGCGAGCACTTGAGGCGCTGCTGACTGTGGCGGGTGAGC
TTAGGGGGCCTCCGCTCCAGCTCGACACCGGGCAGCTGCTGAAGATCGCGAAGAGAGGGGGAGTAACAGC
GGTAGAGGCAGTGCACGCCTGGCGCAATGCGCTCACCGGGGCCCCCTTGAACCTGACCCCAGACCAGGTA
GTCGCAATCGCGTCGAACATTGGGGGAAAGCAAGCCCTGGAAACCGTGCAAAGGTTGTTGCCGGTCCTTT
GTCAAGACCACGGCCTTACACCGGAGCAAGTCGTGGCCATTGCATCCCACGACGGTGGCAAACAGGCTCT
TGAGACGGTTC
