>Addgene plasmid #49968 | JA1290 | addgene partial sequence | sequence record 78114 | JDS-TALEN-F 5'-TAGGGGTCGGTAAACAGTGG-3'
GACACCGGGCAGCTGCTGAAGATCGCGAAGAGAGGGGGAGTAACAGCGGTAGAGGCAGTGCACGCCTGGC
GCAATGCGCTCACCGGGGCCCCCTTGAACCTGACCCCAGACCAGGTAGTCGCAATCGCGTCGAACATTGG
GGGAAAGCAAGCCCTGGAAACCGTGCAAAGGTTGTTGCCGGTCCTTTGTCAAGACCACGGCCTTACACCG
GAGCAAGTCGTGGCCATTGCATCCCACGACGGTGGCAAACAGGCTCTTGAGACGGTTCAGAGACTTCTCC
CAGTTCTCTGTCAAGCCCACGGGCTGACTCCCGATCAAGTTGTAGCGATTGCGTCGCATGACGGAGGGAA
ACAAGCATTGGAGACTGTCCAACGGCTCCTTCCCGTGTTGTGTCAAGCCCACGGTTTGACGCCTGCACAA
GTGGTCGCCATCGCCTCCAATATTGGCGGTAAGCAGGCGCTGGAAACAGTACAGCGCCTGCTGCCTGTAC
TGTGCCAGGATCATGGACTGACCCCAGACCAGGTAGTCGCAATCGCGTCGAACATTGGGGGAAAGCAAGC
CCTGGAAACCGTGCAAAGGTTGTTGCCGGTCCTTTGTCAAGACCACGGCCTTACACCGGAGCAAGTCGTG
GCCATTGCATCCCACGACGGTGGCAAACAGGCTCTTGAGACGGTTCAGAGACTTCTCCCAGTTCTCTGTC
AAGCCCACGGGCTGACTCCCGATCAAGTTGTAGCGATTGCGTCGCATGACGGA
